Addgene plasmid #113513: pFL His-I3
Purpose: Expression of His-I3 in insect cells (Baculovirus system)
Depositing lab: Hemmo Meyer. Depositing organization: Universitaet Duisburg-Essen. Publication: Ubiquitin-Independent Disassembly by a p97 AAA-ATPase Complex Drives PP1 Holoenzyme Formation. Weith M, Seiler J, van den Boom J, Kracht M, Hulsmann J, Primorac I, Del Pino Garcia J, Kaschani F, Kaiser M, Musacchio A, Bollen M, Meyer H. Mol Cell. 2018 Oct 11. pii: S1097-2765(18)30791-3. doi: 10.1016/j.molcel.2018.09.020. PubMed 30344098.
Backbone
  Vector backbone: pFL
  Vector type: Insect Expression
Growth in bacteria
  Bacterial resistance: Ampicillin, 100 μg/mL
  Growth temperature: 37°C
  Growth strain: DH5alpha
  Copy number: High Copy
Gene/Insert
  Gene/Insert name: I3 (alt name: PPP1R11)
  Species: H. sapiens (human)
  Entrez Gene: PPP1R11 (a.k.a. CFAP255, HCG-V, HCGV, IPP3, TCTE5, TCTEX5)
  Tag / fusion protein: 6*His (N terminal on backbone)
  Cloning method: Restriction Enzyme; 5′ cloning site unknown (unknown if destroyed)
Terms and licenses: Academic/Nonprofit Terms; Industry Terms: Not Available to Industry
How to cite: pFL His-I3 was a gift from Hemmo Meyer (Addgene plasmid # 113513 ; http://n2t.net/addgene:113513 ; RRID:Addgene_113513)
