[The description below was written by a language model from this plasmid's Addgene catalogue record and pLannotate feature annotations shown in this document.]
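Description:
pFL His-I3 is a baculovirus transfer (donor) plasmid built on the pFL backbone for producing His-tagged human I3 (protein phosphatase 1 inhibitor 3, gene PPP1R11) in insect cells. In E. coli it is maintained through a high-copy ColE1/pUC-type origin and selected with ampicillin via β-lactamase; an f1 origin is also present. The annotation's short matches to lacZα, an R6K γ origin, a T7 gene 10B solubility tag and SV40 large T antigen are fragments only and are probably backbone remnants, not working parts.

The expression cassette is driven by the polyhedrin promoter, a very late baculoviral promoter. It is followed by an N-terminal histidine tag (recorded as 6×His in the catalogue and detected as a partial match to an 8×His feature), a TEV protease cleavage site that allows the tag to be removed, the PPP1R11 coding sequence and an SV40 polyadenylation signal. A second, divergently oriented cassette, consisting of the p10 promoter and an HSV TK polyadenylation signal, has no annotated insert and appears to be unoccupied.

The Tn7L and Tn7R ends bracket the two expression cassettes, a gentamicin resistance gene with its Pc promoter, and a loxP site. This segment can therefore be moved by Tn7 transposition into a baculoviral bacmid, with gentamicin selecting for the transposed element. The loxP site allows Cre-mediated fusion with other plasmids to assemble multigene constructs.

The record supports use for generating recombinant baculovirus and purifying I3 by affinity chromatography. The associated work concerns PP1 holoenzyme formation and the p97 AAA-ATPase.
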