Features (pLannotate 1.2.2; 22 found; start..end, strand, type, name):
     42..133     +  promoter       polyhedrin promoter: polh from Autographa californica; promoter for the baculovirus polyhedrin gene
    192..211     +  CDS            8xHis (fragment): 8xHis affinity tag
    233..253     +  CDS            TEV site: tobacco etch virus (TEV) protease recognition and cleavage site
    266..643     +  CDS            PPP1R11: PP1RB_HUMAN - Also known as HCGV, TCTE5. Experimental evidence at protein level: Swiss-Prot protein existence level 1. Atypical E3 ubiquitin-protein ligase which ubiquitinates TLR2 at 'Lys-754' leading to its degradation by the proteasome. Plays a role in regulating inflammatory cytokine release and gram-positive bacterial clearance by functioning, in part, through the ubiquitination and degradation of TLR2 (PubMed:27805901). Inhibitor of protein phosphatase 1 (PubMed:9843442). From Homo sapiens (Human).
    728..811     +  CDS            large T antigen (fragment): large T antigen from SV40 (simian virus 40)
    834..968     +  polyA_signal   SV40 poly(A) signal: SV40 polyadenylation signal
    997..1046    +  CDS            SET1 (fragment): solubility-enhancement tag derived from T7 phage gene 10B
   1078..1243    -  mobile_element Tn7L: mini-Tn7 element (left end of the Tn7 transposon) Tn7
   1406..1422    +  CDS            lacZα (fragment): LacZα fragment of β-galactosidase; lacZ fragment
   1427..1881    +  rep_origin     f1 ori (sequence partly withheld): f1 bacteriophage origin of replication; arrow indicates direction of (+) strand synthesis
   1907..2011    +  promoter       AmpR promoter: bla
   2012..2872    +  CDS            AmpR: β-lactamase; bla; confers resistance to ampicillin, carbenicillin, and related antibiotics
   3043..3631    +  rep_origin     ori: high-copy-number ColE1/pMB1/pBR322/pUC origin of replication
   3817..3868    -  misc_feature   bom (fragment): basis of mobility region from pBR322
   3936..4160    -  mobile_element Tn7R: mini-Tn7 element (right end of the Tn7 transposon) Tn7
   4227..4760    -  CDS            GmR: gentamycin acetyltransferase; aacC1; confers resistance to gentamycin
   4949..4977    -  promoter       Pc promoter: intI1 (promoter lies within the coding sequence); class 1 integron promoter
   4955..5317    -  CDS            YPR2_ECOLX (fragment): Protein predicted: Swiss-Prot protein existence level 4. From Escherichia coli.
   5317..5344    -  rep_origin     R6K γ ori (fragment): γ replication origin from E. coli plasmid R6K; requires the R6K initiator protein pi for replication
   5373..5406    +  protein_bind   loxP: Cre-mediated recombination occurs in the 8-bp core sequence (GCATACAT). Cre recombinase
   5596..5644    -  polyA_signal   HSV TK poly(A) signal: herpes simplex virus thymidine kinase polyadenylation signal (Cole and Stacy, 1985)
   5780..5889    -  promoter       p10 promoter: baculovirus promoter for expression in insect cells
>Addgene plasmid #113513 | pFL His-I3 | addgene full sequence | sequence record 218694 | Addgene NGS Result
ATACTAGTATCGATTCGCGACCTACTCCGGAATATTAATAGATCATGGAGATAATTAAAATGATAACCAT
CTCGCAAATAAATAAGTATTTTACTGTTTTCGTAACAGTTTTGTAATAAAAAAACCTATAAATATTCCGG
ATTATTCATACCGTCCCACCATCGGGCGCGGATCTACAACCATGTCGTACTACCATCACCATCACCATCA
CGATTACGATATCCCAACGACCGAAAACCTGTATTTTCAGGGCGCCATGGGATCCATGGCCGAGGCAGGG
GCTGGGCTGAGCGAGACCGTCACTGAGACAACGGTTACCGTGACAACCGAGCCCGAGAACCGGAGCCTTA
CCATCAAACTTCGGAAACGGAAGCCAGAGAAAAAGGTAGAATGGACAAGTGACACTGTGGACAATGAACA
CATGGGCCGCCGCTCATCCAAATGCTGCTGTATTTATGAGAAACCTCGGGCCTTTGGCGAGAGCTCCACG
GAAAGTGATGAGGAGGAAGAAGAGGGCTGTGGTCATACACACTGTGTACGTGGCCACCGCAAAGGACGGC
GTCGTGCAACCCTAGGACCGACCCCCACCACCCCTCCCCAGCCTCCTGACCCTTCCCAGCCCCCTCCAGG
GCCAATGCAGCACTAATGAGTCGACGAGCTCACTAGTCGCGGCCGCTTTCGAATCTAGAGCCTGCAGTCT
CGACAAGCTTGTCGAGAAGTACTAGAGGATCATAATCAGCCATACCACATTTGTAGAGGTTTTACTTGCT
TTAAAAAACCTCCCACACCTCCCCCTGAACCTGAAACATAAAATGAATGCAATTGTTGTTGTTAACTTGT
TTATTGCAGCTTATAATGGTTACAAATAAAGCAATAGCATCACAAATTTCACAAATAAAGCATTTTTTTC
ACTGCATTCTAGTTGTGGTTTGTCCAAACTCATCAATGTATCTTATCATGTCTGGATCTGATCACTGCTT
GAGCCTAGAAGATCCGGCTGCTAACAAAGCCCGAAAGGAAGCTGAGTTGGCTGCTGCCACCGCTGAGCAA
TAACTATCATAACCCCTAGGAGATCCGAACCAGATAAGTGAAATCTAGTTCCAAACTATTTTGTCATTTT
TAATTTTCGTATTAGCTTACGACGCTACACCCAGTTCCCATCTATTTTGTCACTCTTCCCTAAATAATCC
TTAAAAACTCCATTTCCACCCCTCCCAGTTCCCAACTATTTTGTCCGCCCACAGCGGGGCATTTTTCTTC
CTGTTATGTTTTTAATCAAACATCCTGCCAACTCCATGTGACAAACCGTCATCTTCGGCTACTTTTTCTC
TGTCACAGAATGAAAATTTTTCTGTCATCTCTTCGTTATTAATGTTTGTAATTGACTGAATATCAACGCT
TATTTGCAGCCTGAATGGCGAATGGG
[124 nt withheld, positions 1427-1550]
C
[91 nt withheld, positions 1552-1642]
A
[49 nt withheld, positions 1644-1692]
CCTTTGACGTTGGAGTCCACGTTCTT
[37 nt withheld, positions 1719-1755]
ACCCTATCTCGGTCTATTCTTTTGATTTATAAGGGATTTTGCCGATTTCGGCCTATTGGTTAAAAAATGA
GCTGATTTAACAAAAATTTAACGCGAATTTTAACAAAATATTAACGCTTACAATTTAGGTGGCACTTTTC
GGGGAAATGTGCGCGGAACCCCTATTTGTTTATTTTTCTAAATACATTCAAATATGTATCCGCTCATGAG
ACAATAACCCTGATAAATGCTTCAATAATATTGAAAAAGGAAGAGTATGAGTATTCAACATTTCCGTGTC
GCCCTTATTCCCTTTTTTGCGGCATTTTGCCTTCCTGTTTTTGCTCACCCAGAAACGCTGGTGAAAGTAA
AAGATGCTGAAGATCAGTTGGGTGCACGAGTGGGTTACATCGAACTGGATCTCAACAGCGGTAAGATCCT
TGAGAGTTTTCGCCCCGAAGAACGTTTTCCAATGATGAGCACTTTTAAAGTTCTGCTATGTGGCGCGGTA
TTATCCCGTATTGACGCCGGGCAAGAGCAACTCGGTCGCCGCATACACTATTCTCAGAATGACTTGGTTG
AGTACTCACCAGTCACAGAAAAGCATCTTACGGATGGCATGACAGTAAGAGAATTATGCAGTGCTGCCAT
AACCATGAGTGATAACACTGCGGCCAACTTACTTCTGACAACGATCGGAGGACCGAAGGAGCTAACCGCT
TTTTTGCACAACATGGGGGATCATGTAACTCGCCTTGATCGTTGGGAACCGGAGCTGAATGAAGCCATAC
CAAACGACGAGCGTGACACCACGATGCCTGTAGCAATGGCAACAACGTTGCGCAAACTATTAACTGGCGA
ACTACTTACTCTAGCTTCCCGGCAACAATTAATAGACTGGATGGAGGCGGATAAAGTTGCAGGACCACTT
CTGCGCTCGGCCCTTCCGGCTGGCTGGTTTATTGCTGATAAATCTGGAGCCGGTGAGCGTGGGTCTCGCG
GTATCATTGCAGCACTGGGGCCAGATGGTAAGCCCTCCCGTATCGTAGTTATCTACACGACGGGGAGTCA
GGCAACTATGGATGAACGAAATAGACAGATCGCTGAGATAGGTGCCTCACTGATTAAGCATTGGTAACTG
TCAGACCAAGTTTACTCATATATACTTTAGATTGATTTAAAACTTCATTTTTAATTTAAAAGGATCTAGG
TGAAGATCCTTTTTGATAATCTCATGACCAAAATCCCTTAACGTGAGTTTTCGTTCCACTGAGCGTCAGA
CCCCGTAGAAAAGATCAAAGGATCTTCTTGAGATCCTTTTTTTCTGCGCGTAATCTGCTGCTTGCAAACA
AAAAAACCACCGCTACCAGCGGTGGTTTGTTTGCCGGATCAAGAGCTACCAACTCTTTTTCCGAAGGTAA
CTGGCTTCAGCAGAGCGCAGATACCAAATACTGTTCTTCTAGTGTAGCCGTAGTTAGGCCACCACTTCAA
GAACTCTGTAGCACCGCCTACATACCTCGCTCTGCTAATCCTGTTACCAGTGGCTGCTGCCAGTGGCGAT
AAGTCGTGTCTTACCGGGTTGGACTCAAGACGATAGTTACCGGATAAGGCGCAGCGGTCGGGCTGAACGG
GGGGTTCGTGCACACAGCCCAGCTTGGAGCGAACGACCTACACCGAACTGAGATACCTACAGCGTGAGCT
ATGAGAAAGCGCCACGCTTCCCGAAGGGAGAAAGGCGGACAGGTATCCGGTAAGCGGCAGGGTCGGAACA
GGAGAGCGCACGAGGGAGCTTCCAGGGGGAAACGCCTGGTATCTTTATAGTCCTGTCGGGTTTCGCCACC
TCTGACTTGAGCGTCGATTTTTGTGATGCTCGTCAGGGGGGCGGAGCCTATGGAAAAACGCCAGCAACGC
GGCCTTTTTACGGTTCCTGGCCTTTTGCTGGCCTTTTGCTCACATGTTCTTTCCTGCGTTATCCCCTGAT
TCTGTGGATAACCGTATTACCGCCTTTGAGTGAGCTGATACCGCTCGCCGCAGCCGAACGACCGAGCGCA
GCGAGTCAGTGAGCGAGGAAGCGGAAGAGCGCCTGATGCGGTATTTTCTCCTTACGCATCTGTGCGGTAT
TTCACACCGCATAGACCAGCCGCGTAACCTGGCAAAATCGGTTACGGTTGAGTAATAAATGGATGCCCTG
CGTAAGCGGGTGTGGGCGGACAATAAAGTCTTAAACTGAACAAAATAGATCTAAACTATGACAATAAAGT
CTTAAACTAGACAGAATAGTTGTAAACTGAAATCAGTCCAGTTATGCTGTGAAAAAGCATACTGGACTTT
TGTTATGGCTAAAGCAAACTCTTCATTTTCTGAAGTGCAAATTGCCCGTCGTATTAAAGAGGGGCGTGGC
CAAGGGCATGGTAAAGACTATATTCGCGGCGTTGTGACAATTTACCGAACAACTCCGCGGCCGGGAAGCC
GATCTCGGCTTGAACGAATTGTTAGGTGGCGGTACTTGGGTCGATATCAAAGTGCATCACTTCTTCCCGT
ATGCCCAACTTTGTATAGAGAGCCACTGCGGGATCGTCACCGTAATCTGCTTGCACGTAGATCACATAAG
CACCAAGCGCGTTGGCCTCATGCTTGAGGAGATTGATGAGCGCGGTGGCAATGCCCTGCCTCCGGTGCTC
GCCGGAGACTGCGAGATCATAGATATAGATCTCACTACGCGGCTGCTCAAACTTGGGCAGAACGTAAGCC
GCGAGAGCGCCAACAACCGCTTCTTGGTCGAAGGCAGCAAGCGCGATGAATGTCTTACTACGGAGCAAGT
TCCCGAGGTAATCGGAGTCCGGCTGATGTTGGGAGTAGGTGGCTACGTCTCCGAACTCACGACCGAAAAG
ATCAAGAGCAGCCCGCATGGATTTGACTTGGTCAGGGCCGAGCCTACATGTGCGAATGATGCCCATACTT
GAGCCACCTAACTTTGTTTTAGGGCGACTGCCCTGCTGCGTAACATCGTTGCTGCTGCGTAACATCGTTG
CTGCTCCATAACATCAAACATCGACCCACGGCGTAACGCGCTTGCTGCTTGGATGCCCGAGGCATAGACT
GTACAAAAAAACAGTCATAACAAGCCATGAAAACCGCCACTGCGCCGTTACCACCGCTGCGTTCGGTCAA
GGTTCTGGACCAGTTGCGTGAGCGCATACGCTACTTGCATTACAGTTTACGAACCGAACAGGCTTATGTC
AACTGGGTTTGTGCCTTCATCCGTTTCCACGGTGTGCGTCACCCGGCAACCTTGGGCAGCAGCGAAGTCG
AGGCATTTCTGTCCTGGCTGGCGAACGAGCGCAAGGTTTCGGTCTCCACGCATCGTCAGGCATTGGCGGC
CTTGCTGTTCTTCTACGGCAAGGTGCTGTGCACGGATCTGCCCTTGCTTCAGGAGATCGGTAGACCTCGG
CCGTCGCGGCGCTTGCCGGTGGTGCTGACCCCGGATGAAGTGGTTCGCATCCTCGGTTTTCTGGAAGGCG
AGCATCGTTTGTTCGCCCAGGACTCTAGCTATAGTTCTAGTGGTTGGCTACAGCTTTGTTTGTACTATCA
ACAGGTTGAACTGCTGATCAACAGATCCTCTACGCGGCCGCGGTACCATAACTTCGTATAGCATACATTA
TACGAAGTTATCTGGTTTAAACGTACCCGTAGTGGCTATGGCAGGGCTTGCCGCCCCGACGTTGGCTGCG
AGCCCTGGGCCTTCACCCGAACTTGGGGGTTGGGGTGGGGAAAAGGAAGAAACGCGGGCGTATTGGTCCC
AATGGGGTCTCGGTGGGGTATCGACAGAGTGCCAGCCCTGGGACCGAACCCCGCGTTTATGAACAAACGA
CCCAACACCCGTGCGTTTTATTCTGTCTTTTTATTGCCGTCATAGCGCGGGTTCCTTCCGGTATTGTCTC
CTTCCGTGTTTCAGTTAGCCTCCCCCATCTCCCGGTACCGCATGCTATGCATCAGCTGCTAGCACCATGG
CTCGAGATCCCGGGTGATCAAGTCTTCGTCGAGTGATTGTAAATAAAATGTAATTTACAGTATAGTATTT
TAATTAATATACAAATGATTTGATAATAATTCTTATTTAACTATAATATATTGTGTTGGGTTGAATTAAA
GGTCCGT
