>Addgene plasmid #113513 | pFL His-I3 | depositor partial sequence | sequence record 214247 | pFL His-I3 sequence 1190 bps
TTTCCTGTTTCGTACNGTTTTGTATAAAAAAACCTATAAATATTCCGGATTATTCATACCGTCCCACCAT
CGGGCGCGGATCTACAACCATGTCGTACTACCATCACCATCACCATCACGATTACGATATCCCAACGACC
GAAAACCTGTATTTTCAGGGCGCCATGGGATCCATGGCCGAGGCAGGGGCTGGGCTGAGCGAGACCGTCA
CTGAGACAACGGTTACCGTGACAACCGAGCCCGAGAACCGGAGCCTTACCATCAAACTTCGGAAACGGAA
GCCAGAGAAAAAGGTAGAATGGACAAGTGACACTGTGGACAATGAACACATGGGCCGCCGCTCATCCAAA
TGCTGCTGTATTTATGAGAAACCTCGGGCCTTTGGCGAGAGCTCCACGGAAAGTGATGAGGAGGAAGAAG
AGGGCTGTGGTCATACACACTGTGTACGTGGCCACCGCAAAGGACGGCGTCGTGCAACCCTAGGACCGAC
CCCCACCACCCCTCCCCAGCCTCCTGACCCTTCCCAGCCCCCTCCAGGGCCAATGCAGCACTAATGAGTC
GACGAGCTCACTAGTCGCGGCCGCTTTCGAATCTAGAGCCTGCAGTCTCGACAAGCTTGTCGAGAAGTAC
TAGAGGATCATAATCAGCCATACCACATTTGTAGAGGTTTTACTTGCTTTAAAAAACCTCCCACACCTCC
CCCTGAACCTGAAACATAAAATGAATGCAATTGTTGTTGTTAACTTGTTTATTGCAGCTTATAATGGTTA
CAAATAAAGCAATAGCATCACAAATTTCACAAATAAAGCATTTTTTTCACTGCATTCTAGTTGTGGTTTG
TCCAAACTCATCAATGTATCTTATCATGTCTGGATCTGATCACTGCTTGAGCCTAGAAGATCCGGCTGCT
AACAAAGCCCGAAAGGAAGCTGAGTTGGCTGCTGCCACCGCTGAGCAATAACTATCATAACCCCTAGGAG
ATCCGAACCAGATAAGTGAAATCTAGTTCCAAACTATTTTGTCATTTTTAATTTTCGTATTAGCTTACGA
CGCTACACCCAGTTCCCATCTATTTTGTCACTCTTCCCTAAATAATCCTTAANAACTCCNNTTTCCACCC
CTCCCAGTTCCCAACTATTTTGTCCGCCCNNAGCGGGGGCATTTTTNNTCCCNGTTATGTTTTTAATCAA
